>Addgene plasmid #31655 | pECE-HA-AMPKalpha2 M93G | addgene partial sequence | sequence record 45619 | SV40pro-F 5'-TATTTATGCAGAGGCCGAGG-3'
AGAGGCTTTTTTGGAGGAGATCTAAGCTTGCCGCCACCATGTATGATGTTCCTGATTATGCTAGCCTCCC
GGGGAATTCGGCTGAGAAGCAGAAGCACGACGGGCGGGTGAAGATCGGACACTACGTGCTGGGCGACACG
CTGGGCGTCGGCACCTTCGGCAAAGTGAAGATTGGAGAACATCAATTAACAGGCCATAAAGTGGCAGTTA
AAATCTTAAATAGACAGAAGATTCGCAGTTTAGATGTTGTTGGAAAAATAAAACGAGAAATTCAAAATCT
AAAACTCTTTCGTCATCCTCATATTATCAAACTATACCAGGTGATCAGCACTCCAACAGATTTTTTTATG
GTAGGGGAATATGTGTCTGGAGGTGAATTATTTGACTACATCTGTAAGCATGGACGGGTTGAAGAGATGG
AAGCCAGGCGGCTCTTTCAGCAGATTCTGTCTGCTGTGGATTACTGTCATAGGCATATGGTTGTTCATCG
AGACCTGAAACCAGAGAATGTCCTGTTGGATGCACACATGAATGCCAAGATAGCCGATTTCGGATTATCT
AATATGATGTCAGATGGTGAATTTCTGAGAACTAGTTGCGGATCTCCAAATTATGCAGCACCTGAAGTCA
TCTCAGGCAGATTGTATGCAGGTCCTGAAGTTGATATCTGGAGCTGTGGTGTTATCTTGTATGCTCTTCT
TTGTGGCACCCTCCCATTTGATGATGAGCATGTACCTACGTTATTTAAGAAGATCCGAGGGGGTGTCTTT
TATATCCCAGAATATCTCAATCGTTCTGTCGCCACTCTCCTGATGCATATGCTGCAGGTTGACCCACTGA
AACGAGCAACTATCAAAGACATAA
