[The description below was written by a language model from this plasmid's Addgene catalogue record.]
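Description:
pECE-HA-AMPKalpha2 M93G is a mammalian expression plasmid built on the small pECE backbone (about 2.9 kb without insert). It carries the human PRKAA2 coding sequence, which encodes the alpha 2 catalytic subunit of AMP-activated protein kinase. The roughly 1.66 kb insert was cloned between EcoRI and XbaI sites, both of which remain intact. It sits in frame with an N-terminal HA epitope tag supplied by the backbone, so the expressed protein can be detected or immunoprecipitated with anti-HA antibodies. The record does not explicitly name the promoter or terminator. However, the listed sequencing primers anneal to an SV40 promoter and an SV40 polyadenylation region, which suggests the cassette is driven by the SV40 early promoter and ends in an SV40 polyA signal. In bacteria the plasmid is maintained at high copy under ampicillin selection. No mammalian selection marker is recorded, which points to transient transfection as the likely mode of use.

The defining feature is the substitution of methionine 93 with glycine. The associated publication describes a chemical genetic screen for AMPKalpha2 substrates. In that context, replacing a bulky residue in the kinase domain with glycine fits the analog-sensitive kinase strategy, where an enlarged ATP-binding pocket lets the mutant accept bulky ATP analogs that wild-type kinases cannot use. This allows direct substrates of the engineered kinase to be labelled and identified specifically. The record itself gives only the mutation and does not describe its mechanism. The construct is therefore suited to expressing tagged, engineered AMPKalpha2 in mammalian cells for substrate identification and related signalling studies.
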