Addgene plasmid #31655: pECE-HA-AMPKalpha2 M93G
Depositing lab: Anne Brunet. Depositing organization: Stanford University. Publication: Chemical Genetic Screen for AMPKalpha2 Substrates Uncovers a Network of Proteins Involved in Mitosis. Banko MR, Allen JJ, Schaffer BE, Wilker EW, Tsou P, White JL, Villen J, Wang B, Kim SR, Sakamoto K, Gygi SP, Cantley LC, Yaffe MB, Shokat KM, Brunet A. Mol Cell. 2011 Dec 23;44(6):878-92. Epub 2011 Dec 1. 10.1016/j.molcel.2011.11.005 PubMed 22137581.
Backbone
  Vector backbone: pECE, Addgene plasmid 26453
  Backbone size w/o insert (bp): 2900
  Vector type: Mammalian Expression
Growth in bacteria
  Bacterial resistance: Ampicillin, 100 μg/mL
  Growth temperature: 37°C
  Growth strain: DH5alpha
  Copy number: High Copy
Gene/Insert
  Gene/Insert name: protein kinase, AMP-activated, alpha 2 catalytic subunit M93G (alt name: PRKAA2)
  Species: H. sapiens (human)
  Insert size (bp): 1660
  Mutation: changed Methionine 93 to Glycine
  Entrez Gene: PRKAA2 (a.k.a. AMPK, AMPK2, AMPKa2, PRKAA)
  Tag / fusion protein: HA (YDVPDYASL) (N terminal on backbone)
  Cloning method: Restriction Enzyme; 5′ cloning site EcoRI (not destroyed); 3′ cloning site XbaI (not destroyed)
  Sequencing primers: 5′ SV40pro-F; 3′ SV40pA-R
Terms and licenses: Academic/Nonprofit Terms; Industry Terms: Not Available to Industry
How to cite: pECE-HA-AMPKalpha2 M93G was a gift from Anne Brunet (Addgene plasmid # 31655 ; http://n2t.net/addgene:31655 ; RRID:Addgene_31655)
